>Addgene plasmid #84966 | pPTK007-3a-αMFΔ | addgene full sequence | sequence record 173360 | Addgene NGS Result
ATGAGATTTCCTAGTATTTTCACTGCTGTGCTATTTGCCGCTAGTTCCGCTCTAGCTGCTCCAGTTAATA
CTACTACTGAAGATGAATTGGAGGGTGACTTCGATGTTGCTGTTCTGCCTTTTTCCGCTTCTATCGCAGC
CAAGGAAGAAGGTGTATCTCTAGAGAAGCGTGGTTCTTGAGACCAGACCAATAAAAAACGCCCGGCGGCA
ACCGAGCGTTCTGAACAAATCCAGATGGAGTTCTGAGGTCATTACTGGATCTATCAACAGGAGTCCAAGC
GAGCTCGATATCAAATTACGCCCCGCCCTGCCACTCATCGCAGTACTGTTGTAATTCATTAAGCATTCTG
CCGACATGGAAGCCATCACAAACGGCATGATGAACCTGAATCGCCAGCGGCATCAGCACCTTGTCGCCTT
GCGTATAATATTTGCCCATGGTGAAAACGGGGGCGAAGAAGTTGTCCATATTGGCCACGTTTAAATCAAA
ACTGGTGAAACTCACCCAGGGATTGGCTGAAACGAAAAACATATTCTCAATAAACCCTTTAGGGAAATAG
GCCAGGTTTTCACCGTAACACGCCACATCTTGCGAATATATGTGTAGAAACTGCCGGAAATCGTCGTGGT
ATTCACTCCAGAGCGATGAAAACGTTTCAGTTTGCTCATGGAAAACGGTGTAACAAGGGTGAACACTATC
CCATATCACCAGCTCACCGTCTTTCATTGCCATACGAAATTCCGGATGAGCATTCATCAGGCGGGCAAGA
ATGTGAATAAAGGCCGGATAAAACTTGTGCTTATTTTTCTTTACGGTCTTTAAAAAGGCCGTAATATCCA
GCTGAACGGTCTGGTTATAGGTACATTGAGCAACTGACTGAAATGCCTCAAAATGTTCTTTACGATGCCA
TTGGGATATATCAACGGTGGTATATCCAGTGATTTTTTTCTCCATTTTAGCTTCCTTAGCTCCTGAAAAT
CTCGATAACTCAAAAAATACGCCCGGTAGTGATCTTATTTCATTATGGTGAAAGTTGGAACCTCTTACGT
GCCCGATCAATCATGACCAAAATCCCTTAACGTGAGTTTTCGTTCCACTGAGCGTCAGACCCCGTAGAAA
AGATCAAAGGATCTTCTTGAGATCCTTTTTTTCTGCGCGTAATCTGCTGCTTGCAAACAAAAAAACCACC
GCTACCAGCGGTGGTTTGTTTGCCGGATCAAGAGCTACCAACTCTTTTTCCGAAGGTAACTGGCTTCAGC
AGAGCGCAGATACCAAATACTGTTCTTCTAGTGTAGCCGTAGTTAGGCCACCACTTCAAGAACTCTGTAG
CACCGCCTACATACCTCGCTCTGCTAATCCTGTTACCAGTGGCTGCTGCCAGTGGCGATAAGTCGTGTCT
TACCGGGTTGGACTCAAGACGATAGTTACCGGATAAGGCGCAGCGGTCGGGCTGAACGGGGGGTTCGTGC
ACACAGCCCAGCTTGGAGCGAACGACCTACACCGAACTGAGATACCTACAGCGTGAGCTATGAGAAAGCG
CCACGCTTCCCGAAGGGAGAAAGGCGGACAGGTATCCGGTAAGCGGCAGGGTCGGAACAGGAGAGCGCAC
GAGGGAGCTTCCAGGGGGAAACGCCTGGTATCTTTATAGTCCTGTCGGGTTTCGCCACCTCTGACTTGAG
CGTCGATTTTTGTGATGCTCGTCAGGGGGGCGGAGCCTATGGAAAAACGCCAGCAACGCGGCCTTTTTAC
GGTTCCTGGCCTTTTGCTGGCCTTTTGCTCACATGTTCTTTCCTGCGTTATCCCCTGATTCTGTGGATAA
CCGTAGTCGGTCTCAT
Features (pLannotate 1.2.2; 5 found; start..end, strand, type, name):
      1..171     +  CDS            MF(ALPHA)1 (fragment): MFAL1_YEAST - Also known as MF-ALPHA-1, MFAL1. Experimental evidence at protein level: Swiss-Prot protein existence level 1. The active factor is excreted into the culture medium by haploid cells of the alpha mating type and acts on cells of the opposite mating type (type A). It mediates the conjugation process between the two types by inhibiting the initiation of DNA synthesis in type a cells and synchronizing them with type alpha. From Saccharomyces cerevisiae (strain ATCC 204508 / S288c) (Baker's yeast).
    191..225     -  terminator     lambda t0 terminator: minimal transcription terminator from phage lambda (Scholtissek and Grosse, 1987)
    299..955     -  CDS            cat: CAT_ECOLX - Experimental evidence at protein level: Swiss-Prot protein existence level 1. This enzyme is an effector of chloramphenicol resistance in bacteria. From Escherichia coli. This protein is used as a marker in many commonly used cloning vectors, such as pACYC184.
    956..1053    -  promoter       cat promoter: promoter of the E. coli cat gene encoding chloramphenicol acetyltransferase
   1137..1725    +  rep_origin     ori: high-copy-number ColE1/pMB1/pBR322/pUC origin of replication
