[The description below was written by a language model from this plasmid's Addgene catalogue record and pLannotate feature annotations shown in this document.]
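Description:
pPTK007-3a-αMFΔ is a small (about 1.8 kb) part-storage plasmid from a modular cloning toolkit for building Pichia pastoris secretion libraries. It is based on the pYTK001 entry vector of the MoClo yeast toolkit and is described as fully compatible with that system. The backbone is minimal and purely bacterial. It contains a high-copy ColE1/pUC-type origin of replication and a chloramphenicol acetyltransferase gene driven by its native cat promoter and followed by the lambda t0 terminator. The plasmid is therefore maintained in E. coli under chloramphenicol selection. No yeast origin, yeast marker or integration sequence is annotated, so it is not a yeast expression vector in its own right despite the catalogue category.

The payload is a 171 bp synthetic "Type 3a" part encoding αMFΔ, a shortened version of the secretion leader of the Saccharomyces cerevisiae α-mating factor. The feature table recognises it as a fragment of MF(ALPHA)1. It was inserted through BsmBI sites that were destroyed during cloning, as is usual for Golden Gate domestication of parts into an entry vector. The part has no promoter of its own. In the toolkit's hierarchy, a 3a part occupies the N-terminal portion of the coding-sequence position. It is meant to be released and joined in frame upstream of a downstream coding part, between separately supplied promoter and terminator parts, so that the resulting fusion protein is directed into the secretory pathway. The flanking assembly sites and overhangs are not annotated in the feature table. The plasmid is typically used as one of several interchangeable signal peptides when screening combinations of parts for efficient protein secretion in Pichia.
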