Addgene plasmid #84966: pPTK007-3a-αMFΔ
Purpose: Type 3a, α-mating factor pre-sequence shortened - secretion signal
Depositing lab: Volker Sieber. Depositing organization: Technische Universitaet Muenchen (TUM). Publication: A Modular Toolkit for Generating Pichia pastoris Secretion Libraries. Obst U, Lu TK, Sieber V. ACS Synth Biol. 2017 Mar 15. doi: 10.1021/acssynbio.6b00337. PubMed 28252957.
Backbone
  Vector backbone: pYTK001-EntryVector
  Backbone manufacturer: Lee et al. (2015), ACS Synth. Biol. 4, 975–986.
  Backbone size w/o insert (bp): 1662
  Total vector size (bp): 1836
  Vector type: Yeast Expression, Synthetic Biology
Growth in bacteria
  Bacterial resistance: Chloramphenicol, 25 μg/mL
  Growth temperature: 37°C
  Growth strain: DH5alpha
  Copy number: High Copy
Gene/Insert
  Gene/Insert name: α-mating factor, pre-sequence shortened secretion tag (alt name: αMFΔ)
  Species: Synthetic
  Insert size (bp): 171
  Promoter: Non
  Cloning method: Restriction Enzyme; 5′ cloning site BsmBI (destroyed during cloning); 3′ cloning site BsmBI (destroyed during cloning)
  Sequencing primers: 5′ ccttttgctggccttttgctc; 3′ ccagtaatgacctcagaactcc
Terms and licenses: Academic/Nonprofit Terms; Industry Terms: Not Available to Industry
Depositor comments: Design of this plasmid was performed according to the described Methods in Lee et al. 2015 (A Highly Characterized Yeast Toolkit for Modular, Multipart Assembly) and this plasmid is compatible with the existing toolkit (MoClo-YTK, Kit number 1000000061)
How to cite: pPTK007-3a-αMFΔ was a gift from Volker Sieber (Addgene plasmid # 84966 ; http://n2t.net/addgene:84966 ; RRID:Addgene_84966)
